>Addgene plasmid #81454 | pDONR223_ZNF454_p.P299L | addgene full sequence | sequence record 166781 | Addgene NGS result
CTTTCCTGCGTTATCCCCTGATTCTGTGGATAACCGTATTACCGCCTTTGAGTGAGCTGATACCGCTCGC
CGCAGCCGAACGACCGAGCGCAGCGAGTCAGTGAGCGAGGAAGCGGAAGAGCGCCCAATACGCAAACCGC
CTCTCCCCGCGCGTTGGCCGATTCATTAATGCAGCTGGCACGACAGGTTTCCCGACTGGAAAGCGGGCAG
TGAGCGCAACGCAATTAATACGCGTACCGCTAGCCAGGAAGAGTTTGTAGAAACGCAAAAAGGCCATCCG
TCAGGATGGCCTTCTGCTTAGTTTGATGCCTGGCAGTTTATGGCGGGCGTCCTGCCCGCCACCCTCCGGG
CCGTTGCTTCACAACGTTCAAATCCGCTCCCGGCGGATTTGTCCTACTCAGGAGAGCGTTCACCGACAAA
CAACAGATAAAACGAAAGGCCCAGTCTTCCGACTGAGCCTTTCGTTTTATTTGATGCCTGGCAGTTCCCT
ACTCTCGCGTTAACGCTAGCATGGATGTTTTCCCAGTCACGACGTTGTAAAACGACGGCCAGTCTTAAGC
TCGGGCCCCAAATAATGATTTTATTTTGACTGATAGTGACCTGTTCGTTGCAACAAATTGATGAGCAATG
CTTTTTTATAATGCCAACTTTGTACAAAAAAGTTGGCACCATGGCTGTCAGCCACCTGCCAACCATGGTC
CAGGAATCGGTGACCTTCAAGGATGTGGCTATACTGTTCACCCAGGAAGAGTGGGGGCAGCTGAGCCCCG
CCCAGAGGGCCCTGTACAGGGACGTGATGCTGGAGAACTACAGCAACCTGGTCTCACTGGGACTCTTAGG
ACCCAAACCAGATACGTTTTCCCAGCTAGAAAAAAGGGAAGTGTGGATGCCAGAGGACACCCCTGGAGGC
TTCTGTCTTGACTGGATGACTATGCCTGCCAGTAAGAAATCTACTGTCAAGGCAGAGATTCCTGAAGAAG
AATTGGATCAATGGACAATAAAGGAAAGATTCAGTAGCAGTAGTCACTGGAAGTGTGCTAGCCTGCTGGA
GTGGCAATGTGGAGGCCAGGAGATCAGTTTGCAGCGAGTGGTACTCACTCACCCCAACACCCCATCACAG
GAATGTGATGAATCCGGGAGCACTATGAGCTCATCTCTTCACAGTGCTCAAAGTCAGGGATTTCAACCTA
GCAAAAATGCCTTTGAGTGTAGTGAGTGTGGAAAAGTCTTCTCTAAGAGTTCAACTCTTAATAAACATCA
GAAAATTCATAATGAAAAAAATGCAAATCAGAAAATTCATATTAAGGAGAAAAGATATGAATGTAAGGAA
TGTGGCAAGGCCTTCTCAGTGAGCTCCTCACTTACGTACCATCAGAAAATTCATACTGGAGAGAAGCCTT
TTGAATGCAACTTATGTGGAAAAGCTTTTATCCGAAATATACACCTTGCCCATCATCATAGAATACATAC
TGGAGAGAAACTTTTTAAATGTAACATTTGTGAAAAAGCCTTTGTGTGCAGGGCACACCTTACCAAACAC
CAGAATATCCACAGTGGAGAGAAACCCTATAAATGCAATGAATGTGGAAAAGCCTTTAATCAGAGTACAA
GTTTCCTTCAGCATCAGAGAATTCACACTGGAGAGAAACCCTTTGAATGTAATGAATGTGGGAAGGCCTT
CAGGGTGAACTCTTCCCTTACTGAACATCAGAGAATTCATACTGGAGAGAAACCTTATAAATGTAATGAA
TGTGGGAAAGCTTTCAGGGATAATTCATCCTTTGCACGACATCGGAAAATTCACACTGGAGAGAAACCTT
ACAGATGTGGCTTGTGTGAGAAAGCCTTTCGGGACCAATCAGCACTAGCCCAACATCAGAGAATTCATAC
TGGGGAAAAACCTTATACATGTAACATATGTGAAAAAGCCTTCAGTGACCATTCAGCCCTTACCCAACAT
AAGAGAATTCATACTAGGGAAAAACCTTACAAATGTAAAATCTGTGAGAAAGCCTTTATCCGAAGCACTC
ACCTGACTCAACATCAGAGGATTCACACAGGAGAGAAACCCTATAAATGTAATAAATGTGGGAAAGCTTT
TAACCAGACTGCAAACCTCATTCAGCATCAGAGACATCATATTGGAGAGAAGTGATTGCCAACTTTCTTG
TACAAAGTTGGCATTATAAGAAAGCATTGCTTATCAATTTGTTGCAACGAACAGGTCACTATCAGTCAAA
ATAAAATCATTATTTGCCATCCAGCTGATATCCCCTATAGTGAGTCGTATTACATGGTCATAGCTGTTTC
CTGGCAGCTCTGGCCCGTGTCTCAAAATCTCTGATGTTACATTGCACAAGATAAAAATATATCATCATGC
CTCCTCTAGACCAGCCAGGACAGAAATGCCTCGACTTCGCTGCTACCCAAGGTTGCCGGGTGACGCACAC
CGTGGAAACGGATGAAGGCACGAACCCAGTGGACATAAGCTTGTTCGGTTCGTAAGCTGTAATGCAAGTA
GCGTATGCGCTCACGCAACTGGTCCAGAACCTTGACCGAACGCAGCGGTGGTAACGGCGCAGTGGCGGTT
TTCATGGCTTGTTATGACTGTTTTTTTGGGGTACAGTCTATGCCTCGGGCATCCAAGCAGCAAGCGCGTT
ACGCCGTGGGTCGATGTTTGATGTTATGGAGCAGCAACGATGTTACGCAGCAGGGCAGTCGCCCTAAAAC
AAAGTTAAACATTATGAGGGAAGCGGTGATCGCCGAAGTATCGACTCAACTATCAGAGGTAGTTGGCGTC
ATCGAGCGCCATCTCGAACCGACGTTGCTGGCCGTACATTTGTACGGCTCCGCAGTGGATGGCGGCCTGA
AGCCACACAGTGATATTGATTTGCTGGTTACGGTGACCGTAAGGCTTGATGAAACAACGCGGCGAGCTTT
GATCAACGACCTTTTGGAAACTTCGGCTTCCCCTGGAGAGAGCGAGATTCTCCGCGCTGTAGAAGTCACC
ATTGTTGTGCACGACGACATCATTCCGTGGCGTTATCCAGCTAAGCGCGAACTGCAATTTGGAGAATGGC
AGCGCAATGACATTCTTGCAGGTATCTTCGAGCCAGCCACGATCGACATTGATCTGGCTATCTTGCTGAC
AAAAGCAAGAGAACATAGCGTTGCCTTGGTAGGTCCAGCGGCGGAGGAACTCTTTGATCCGGTTCCTGAA
CAGGATCTATTTGAGGCGCTAAATGAAACCTTAACGCTATGGAACTCGCCGCCCGACTGGGCTGGCGATG
AGCGAAATGTAGTGCTTACGTTGTCCCGCATTTGGTACAGCGCAGTAACCGGCAAAATCGCGCCGAAGGA
TGTCGCTGCCGACTGGGCAATGGAGCGCCTGCCGGCCCAGTATCAGCCCGTCATACTTGAAGCTAGACAG
GCTTATCTTGGACAAGAAGAAGATCGCTTGGCCTCGCGCGCAGATCAGTTGGAAGAATTTGTCCACTACG
TGAAAGGCGAGATCACCAAGGTAGTCGGCAAATAACCCTCGAGCCACCCATGACCAAAATCCCTTAACGT
GAGTTACGCGTCGTTCCACTGAGCGTCAGACCCCGTAGAAAAGATCAAAGGATCTTCTTGAGATCCTTTT
TTTCTGCGCGTAATCTGCTGCTTGCAAACAAAAAAACCACCGCTACCAGCGGTGGTTTGTTTGCCGGATC
AAGAGCTACCAACTCTTTTTCCGAAGGTAACTGGCTTCAGCAGAGCGCAGATACCAAATACTGTTCTTCT
AGTGTAGCCGTAGTTAGGCCACCACTTCAAGAACTCTGTAGCACCGCCTACATACCTCGCTCTGCTAATC
CTGTTACCAGTGGCTGCTGCCAGTGGCGATAAGTCGTGTCTTACCGGGTTGGACTCAAGACGATAGTTAC
CGGATAAGGCGCAGCGGTCGGGCTGAACGGGGGGTTCGTGCACACAGCCCAGCTTGGAGCGAACGACCTA
CACCGAACTGAGATACCTACAGCGTGAGCTATGAGAAAGCGCCACGCTTCCCGAAGGGAGAAAGGCGGAC
AGGTATCCGGTAAGCGGCAGGGTCGGAACAGGAGAGCGCACGAGGGAGCTTCCAGGGGGAAACGCCTGGT
ATCTTTATAGTCCTGTCGGGTTTCGCCACCTCTGACTTGAGCGTCGATTTTTGTGATGCTCGTCAGGGGG
GCGGAGCCTATGGAAAAACGCCAGCAACGCGGCCTTTTTACGGTTCCTGGCCTTTTGCTGGCCTTTTGCT
CACATGTT
Features (pLannotate 1.2.2; 12 found; start..end, strand, type, name):
    121..213     +  CDS            lacI (fragment): lac repressor; lacI; The lac repressor binds to the lac operator to inhibit transcription in E. coli. This inhibition can be relieved by adding lactose or isopropyl-β-D-thiogalactopyranoside (IPTG).
    268..295     -  terminator     rrnB T2 terminator: transcription terminator T2 from the E. coli rrnB gene
    427..470     +  terminator     rrnB T1 terminator: Escherichia coli rrnB; transcription terminator T1 from the E. coli rrnB gene
    517..553     -  CDS            lacZα (fragment): LacZα fragment of β-galactosidase; lacZ fragment
    570..665     +  protein_bind   attL3: mutant version of attL; recombination site for the Gateway® LR reaction LR Clonase™
    671..1318    +  CDS            ZNF454 (fragment): ZN454_HUMAN - Experimental evidence at transcript level: Swiss-Prot protein existence level 2. May be involved in transcriptional regulation. From Homo sapiens (Human).
   2160..2255    -  protein_bind   attL3: mutant version of attL; recombination site for the Gateway® LR reaction LR Clonase™
   2274..2292    -  promoter       T7 promoter: promoter for bacteriophage T7 RNA polymerase
   2482..2505    +  promoter       Pc promoter (fragment): intI1 (promoter lies within the coding sequence); class 1 integron promoter
   2681..2737    +  CDS            GmR (fragment): gentamycin acetyltransferase; aacC1; confers resistance to gentamycin
   2744..3535    +  CDS            SmR: aminoglycoside adenylyltransferase (Murphy, 1985); aadA; confers resistance to spectinomycin and streptomycin
   3628..4216    +  rep_origin     ori: high-copy-number ColE1/pMB1/pBR322/pUC origin of replication
