[The description below was written by a language model from this plasmid's Addgene catalogue record, the feature table of its GenBank file and pLannotate feature annotations shown in this document.]
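Description:
pDONR223_ZNF454_p.P299L is a Gateway entry clone built on the Invitrogen pDONR223 backbone, carrying a mutant allele of human ZNF454, a zinc finger protein annotated as possibly involved in transcriptional regulation. It is part of the Target Accelerator Plasmid Collection, a set of clones associated with systematic functional testing of rare cancer variants. The plasmid is maintained in E. coli at high copy from a ColE1/pUC-type origin and selected with spectinomycin through the aadA (SmR) aminoglycoside adenylyltransferase gene, which sits downstream of a class 1 integron Pc promoter fragment and a remnant of a gentamicin resistance gene. rrnB T1 and T2 terminators lie upstream of the cloning region and help insulate the insert from read-through transcription. Short lacI and lacZα fragments are backbone remnants.

The ZNF454 open reading frame sits between two attL recombination sites, so it can be moved by an LR Clonase reaction into any compatible destination vector. The annotation tool labels both sites attL3. There is no promoter driving the insert in this plasmid, so expression depends on the destination vector; a T7 promoter lies just outside one att site, and flanking M13 primer sites serve for sequencing. Besides the named P299L substitution, the record lists a D166A change and a deletion of amino acids 218–245, which probably explains why the automated annotation matches only the first part of the insert to ZNF454. The depositor notes that a stop codon immediately follows the insert, which would prevent read-through into C-terminal tags supplied by a destination vector. The feature list derives from a full 4,278-nt sequencing result, whereas the accompanying GenBank record covers only 993 bp and annotates a single attB1 site.
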