Addgene plasmid #81454: pDONR223_ZNF454_p.P299L
Purpose: Gateway Donor vector containing ZNF454 , part of the Target Accelerator Plasmid Collection.
Depositing lab: Jesse Boehm & William Hahn & David Root. Depositing organization: Broad Institute. Publication: Systematic Functional Interrogation of Rare Cancer Variants Identifies Oncogenic Alleles. Kim E, Ilic N, Shrestha Y, Zou L, Kamburov A, Zhu C, Yang X, Lubonja R, Tran N, Nguyen C, Lawrence MS, Piccioni F, Bagul M, Doench JG, Chouinard CR, Wu X, Hogstrom L, Natoli T, Tamayo P, Horn H, Corsello SM, Lage K, Root DE, Subramanian A, Golub TR, Getz G, Boehm JS, Hahn WC. Cancer Discov. 2016 Jul;6(7):714-26. doi: 10.1158/2159-8290.CD-16-0160. Epub 2016 May 4. PubMed 27147599.
Backbone
  Vector backbone: pDONR223
  Backbone manufacturer: Invitrogen
  Backbone size w/o insert (bp): 2790
  Vector type: Gateway Entry vector
Growth in bacteria
  Bacterial resistance: Spectinomycin, 50 μg/mL
  Growth temperature: 37°C
  Growth strain: DH5alpha
  Copy number: High Copy
Gene/Insert
  Gene/Insert name: ZNF454 (alt name: NM_182594.3)
  Species: H. sapiens (human)
  Mutation: P299L; D166A; deletion AA218-245
  Entrez Gene: ZNF454
  Promoter: None
  Cloning method: Gateway Cloning
  Sequencing primers: 5′ M13pUC-fwd; 3′ M13-Rev
Terms and licenses: Academic/Nonprofit Terms; Industry Terms: Not Available to Industry
Depositor comments: Open state: stop codon immediately follows insert
How to cite: pDONR223_ZNF454_p.P299L was a gift from Jesse Boehm & William Hahn & David Root (Addgene plasmid # 81454 ; http://n2t.net/addgene:81454 ; RRID:Addgene_81454)
