LOCUS       Exported 993 bp ds-DNA linear SYN 12-JUN-2021
DEFINITION  Gateway Donor vector containing ZNF454 , part of the Target
            Accelerator Plasmid Collection..
ACCESSION   .
VERSION     .
KEYWORDS    pDONR223_ZNF454_p.P299L
SOURCE      synthetic DNA construct
  ORGANISM  synthetic DNA construct
REFERENCE   1 (bases 1 to 993)
  AUTHORS   Kim E, Ilic N, Shrestha Y, Zou L, Kamburov A, Zhu C, Yang X, Lubonja
            R, Tran N, Nguyen C, Lawrence MS, Piccioni F, Bagul M, Doench JG,
            Chouinard CR, Wu X, Hogstrom L, Natoli T, Tamayo P, Horn H, Corsello
            SM, Lage K, Root DE, Subramanian A, Golub TR, Getz G, Boehm JS, Hahn
            WC
  TITLE     Systematic Functional Interrogation of Rare Cancer Variants
            Identifies Oncogenic Alleles.
  JOURNAL   Cancer Discov. 2016 Jul;6(7):714-26. doi:
            10.1158/2159-8290.CD-16-0160. Epub 2016 May 4.
  PUBMED    27147599
REFERENCE   2 (bases 1 to 993)
  AUTHORS   .
  TITLE     Direct Submission
  JOURNAL   Exported Jun 12, 2021 from SnapGene Server 1.1.58
            http://www.snapgene.com
FEATURES             Location/Qualifiers
     source          1..993
                     /organism="synthetic DNA construct"
                     /mol_type="other DNA"
     protein_bind    41..65
                     /gene="mutant version of attB"
                     /label=attB1
                     /bound_moiety="BP Clonase(TM)"
                     /note="recombination site for the Gateway(R) BP reaction"
ORIGIN
        1 ttcgttgcaa caaattgatg agcaatgctt ttttataatg ccaactttgt acaaaaaagt
       61 tggcaccatg gctgtcagcc acctgccaac catggtccag gaatcggtga ccttcaagga
      121 tgtggctata ctgttcaccc aggaagagtg ggggcagctg agccccgccc agagggccct
      181 gtacagggac gtgatgctgg agaactacag caacctggtc tcactgggac tcttaggacc
      241 caaaccagat acgttttccc agctagaaaa aagggaagtg tggatgccag aggacacccc
      301 tggaggcttc tgtcttgact ggatgactat gcctgccagt aagaaatcta ctgtcaaggc
      361 agagattcct gaagaagaat tggatcaatg gacaataaag gaaagattca gtagcagtag
      421 tcactggaag tgtgctagcc tgctggagtg gcaatgtgga ggccaggaga tcagtttgca
      481 gcgagtggta ctcactcacc ccaacacccc atcacaggaa tgtgatgaat ccgggagcac
      541 tatgagctca tctcttcaca gtgctcaaag tcagggattt caacctagca aaaatgcctt
      601 tgagtgtagt gagtgtggaa aagtcttctc taagagttca actcttaata aacatcagaa
      661 aattcataat gaaaaaaatg caaatcagaa aattcatatt aaggagaaaa gatatgaatg
      721 taaggaatgt ggcaaggcct tctcagtgag ctcctcactt acgtaccatc agaaaattca
      781 tactggagag aagccttttg aatgcaactt atgtggaaaa gcttttatcc gaaatataca
      841 ccttgcccat catcatagaa tacatactgg agagaaactt tttaaatgta acatttgtga
      901 aaaagccttt gtgtgcaggg cacaccttac caaacaccag aatatccaca gtggagagaa
      961 accctataaa tgcaatgaat gtggaaaagc ctt
//
