>Addgene plasmid #81454 | pDONR223_ZNF454_p.P299L | depositor partial sequence | sequence record 154773 | Insert sequence
ATGGCTGTCAGCCACCTGCCAACCATGGTCCAGGAATCGGTGACCTTCAAGGATGTGGCTATACTGTTCA
CCCAGGAAGAGTGGGGGCAGCTGAGCCCCGCCCAGAGGGCCCTGTACAGGGACGTGATGCTGGAGAACTA
CAGCAACCTGGTCTCACTGGGACTCTTAGGACCCAAACCAGATACGTTTTCCCAGCTAGAAAAAAGGGAA
GTGTGGATGCCAGAGGACACCCCTGGAGGCTTCTGTCTTGACTGGATGACTATGCCTGCCAGTAAGAAAT
CTACTGTCAAGGCAGAGATTCCTGAAGAAGAATTGGATCAATGGACAATAAAGGAAAGATTCAGTAGCAG
TAGTCACTGGAAGTGTGCTAGCCTGCTGGAGTGGCAATGTGGAGGCCAGGAGATCAGTTTGCAGCGAGTG
GTACTCACTCACCCCAACACCCCATCACAGGAATGTGATGAATCCGGGAGCACTATGAGCTCATCTCTTC
ACAGTGCTCAAAGTCAGGGATTTCAACCTAGCAAAAATGCCTTTGAGTGTAGTGAGTGTGGAAAAGTCTT
CTCTAAGAGTTCAACTCTTAATAAACATCAGAAAATTCATAATGAAAAAAATGCAAATCAGAAAATTCAT
ATTAAGGAGAAAAGATATGAATGTAAGGAATGTGGCAAGGCCTTCTCAGTGAGCTCCTCACTTACGTACC
ATCAGAAAATTCATACTGGAGAGAAGCCTTTTGAATGCAACTTATGTGGAAAAGCTTTTATCCGAAATAT
ACACCTTGCCCATCATCATAGAATACATACTGGAGAGAAACTTTTTAAATGTAACATTTGTGAAAAAGCC
TTTGTGTGCAGGGCACACCTTACCAAACACCAGAATATCCACAGTGGAGAGAAACCCTATAAATGCAATG
AATGTGGAAAAGCCTTTAATCAGAGTACAAGTTTCCTTCAGCATCAGAGAATTCACACTGGAGAGAAACC
CTTTGAATGTAATGAATGTGGGAAGGCCTTCAGGGTGAACTCTTCCCTTACTGAACATCAGAGAATTCAT
ACTGGAGAGAAACCTTATAAATGTAATGAATGTGGGAAAGCTTTCAGGGATAATTCATCCTTTGCACGAC
ATCGGAAAATTCACACTGGAGAGAAACCTTACAGATGTGGCTTGTGTGAGAAAGCCTTTCGGGACCAATC
AGCACTAGCCCAACATCAGAGAATTCATACTGGGGAAAAACCTTATACATGTAACATATGTGAAAAAGCC
TTCAGTGACCATTCAGCCCTTACCCAACATAAGAGAATTCATACTAGGGAAAAACCTTACAAATGTAAAA
TCTGTGAGAAAGCCTTTATCCGAAGCACTCACCTGACTCAACATCAGAGGATTCACACAGGAGAGAAACC
CTATAAATGTAATAAATGTGGGAAAGCTTTTAACCAGACTGCAAACCTCATTCAGCATCAGAGACATCAT
ATTGGAGAGAAG
